>Addgene plasmid #27960 | pUT1858-HQ858878 | depositor full sequence | sequence record 13234 | Author sequence
CAAATAATGATTTTATTTTGACTGATAGTGACCTGTTCGTTGCAACAAATTGATGAGCAATGCTTTTTTA
TAATGCCAACTTTGTACAAAAAAGCAGGCTCCGCGGCCGCCTTGTTTAACTTTAAGAAGGAGCCCTTCAC
CATGGACGAGGCGGAGGCGGCGGCGGCGGCGGCGAAGATGGACGAGCTGGCGGGAGGAGGAGGAGGAGGC
GGCGGCGACTGGTCGTACCTCGCGGCGGACGCGCTGGCGGCGGCGTCGTTCACGGCGTTCCCGTTCCACC
ACCACCACCACCACCACCACCGCGACGTGCTCTCGGCGTCGACCCCGTCGTCGCTGCTCCTCAACATGGA
CGCGGCCACCGCCGCGGCCATGTTCGACTTCCAGGCGGCCTTCCCGTCGTCCTCCGTCCCGCCGCCGCCG
CCCACGACGACGGCGGCGCTCCCGCCGTTCCACGACTTCGCCTCCTCCAACCCGTTCGACGACGCGCCGC
CCCCGTTCCTCGCGCCGCCGGGGCAGAAGCTCGGGTTCCTGGGGCCCCCCGGCGGCGCGTTCGGCGGCGG
GATGGGGTGGGACGACGACGACGAGATCGAGCAGAGCGTGGACGCCTCGTCCATGGGTGTCTCGGCCTCG
CTGGAGAATGCCGCGCCCGTGGCGGCCGGAGGAGGCGGCGGCGGTGGCGGCGGCGGTGGGAGGGGCAAGA
AGAAGGGGATGCCGGCCAAGAACCTCATGGCGGAGCGGCGGCGCAGGAAGAAGCTCAACGACCGCCTCTA
CATGCTGCGCTCCGTGGTGCCCAAGATCAGCAAGATGGACAGAGCTTCTATCCTTGGTGATGCAATTGAG
TACTTGAAGGAGCTCCTGCAGAGGATTAACGATCTTCACAATGAACTTGAGTCTGCTCCTAGCTCTTCGC
TTACTGGACCATCATCGGCTAGCTTCCACCCATCAACACCCACATTGCAGACGTTTCCTGGCCGCGTTAA
GGAGGAACTTTGCCCAACCTCATTTCCAAGCCCTAGTGGTCAACAAGCCACGGTCGAAGTTAGGATGAGG
GAAGGTCATGCAGTCAATATCCACATGTTCTGCGCACGCAGGCCCGGCATTCTGATGTCCACATTGAGGG
CTCTCGACAGCCTTGGCCTCGGGATCGAGCAGGCGGTCATCAGCTGTTTCAATGGGTTTGCAATGGATGT
TTTCCGCGCCGAGCAATGCAGGGATGGTCCTGGACTCGGGCCTGAAGAAATTAAGACCGTGCTCCTGCAC
TCTGCTGGCCTTCAGAACGCAATGAAGGGTGGGCGCGCCGACCCAGCTTTCTTGTACAAAGTTGGCATTA
TAAGAAAGCATTGCTTATCAATTTGTTGCAACGAACAGGTCACTATCAGTCAAAATAAAATCATTATTTG
CCATCCAGCTGATATCCCCTATAGTGAGTCGTATTACATGGTCATAGCTGTTTCCTGGCAGCTCTGGCCC
GTGTCTCAAAATCTCTGATGTTACATTGCACAAGATAAAAATATATCATCATGAACAATAAAACTGTCTG
CTTACATAAACAGTAATACAAGGGGTGTTATGAGCCATATTCAACGGGAAACGTCGAGGCCGCGATTAAA
TTCCAACATGGATGCTGATTTATATGGGTATAAATGGGCTCGCGATAATGTCGGGCAATCAGGTGCGACA
ATCTATCGCTTGTATGGGAAGCCCGATGCGCCAGAGTTGTTTCTGAAACATGGCAAAGGTAGCGTTGCCA
ATGATGTTACAGATGAGATGGTCAGACTAAACTGGCTGACGGAATTTATGCCTCTTCCGACCATCAAGCA
TTTTATCCGTACTCCTGATGATGCATGGTTACTCACCACTGCGATCCCCGGAAAAACAGCATTCCAGGTA
TTAGAAGAATATCCTGATTCAGGTGAAAATATTGTTGATGCGCTGGCAGTGTTCCTGCGCCGGTTGCATT
CGATTCCTGTTTGTAATTGTCCTTTTAACAGCGATCGCGTATTTCGTCTCGCTCAGGCGCAATCACGAAT
GAATAACGGTTTGGTTGATGCGAGTGATTTTGATGACGAGCGTAATGGCTGGCCTGTTGAACAAGTCTGG
AAAGAAATGCATAAACTTTTGCCATTCTCACCGGATTCAGTCGTCACTCATGGTGATTTCTCACTTGATA
ACCTTATTTTTGACGAGGGGAAATTAATAGGTTGTATTGATGTTGGACGAGTCGGAATCGCAGACCGATA
CCAGGATCTTGCCATCCTATGGAACTGCCTCGGTGAGTTTTCTCCTTCATTACAGAAACGGCTTTTTCAA
AAATATGGTATTGATAATCCTGATATGAATAAATTGCAGTTTCATTTGATGCTCGATGAGTTTTTCTAAT
CAGAATTGGTTAATTGGTTGTAACACTGGCAGAGCATTACGCTGACTTGACGGGACGGCGCAAGCTCATG
ACCAAAATCCCTTAACGTGAGTTACGCGTCGTTCCACTGAGCGTCAGACCCCGTAGAAAAGATCAAAGGA
TCTTCTTGAGATCCTTTTTTTCTGCGCGTAATCTGCTGCTTGCAAACAAAAAAACCACCGCTACCAGCGG
TGGTTTGTTTGCCGGATCAAGAGCTACCAACTCTTTTTCCGAAGGTAACTGGCTTCAGCAGAGCGCAGAT
ACCAAATACTGTCCTTCTAGTGTAGCCGTAGTTAGGCCACCACTTCAAGAACTCTGTAGCACCGCCTACA
TACCTCGCTCTGCTAATCCTGTTACCAGTGGCTGCTGCCAGTGGCGATAAGTCGTGTCTTACCGGGTTGG
ACTCAAGACGATAGTTACCGGATAAGGCGCAGCGGTCGGGCTGAACGGGGGGTTCGTGCACACAGCCCAG
CTTGGAGCGAACGACCTACACCGAACTGAGATACCTACAGCGTGAGCATTGAGAAAGCGCCACGCTTCCC
GAAGGGAGAAAGGCGGACAGGTATCCGGTAAGCGGCAGGGTCGGAACAGGAGAGCGCACGAGGGAGCTTC
CAGGGGGAAACGCCTGGTATCTTTATAGTCCTGTCGGGTTTCGCCACCTCTGACTTGAGCGTCGATTTTT
GTGATGCTCGTCAGGGGGGCGGAGCCTATGGAAAAACGCCAGCAACGCGGCCTTTTTACGGTTCCTGGCC
TTTTGCTGGCCTTTTGCTCACATGTTCTTTCCTGCGTTATCCCCTGATTCTGTGGATAACCGTATTACCG
CCTTTGAGTGAGCTGATACCGCTCGCCGCAGCCGAACGACCGAGCGCAGCGAGTCAGTGAGCGAGGAAGC
GGAAGAGCGCCCAATACGCAAACCGCCTCTCCCCGCGCGTTGGCCGATTCATTAATGCAGCTGGCACGAC
AGGTTTCCCGACTGGAAAGCGGGCAGTGAGCGCAACGCAATTAATACGCGTACCGCTAGCCAGGAAGAGT
TTGTAGAAACGCAAAAAGGCCATCCGTCAGGATGGCCTTCTGCTTAGTTTGATGCCTGGCAGTTTATGGC
GGGCGTCCTGCCCGCCACCCTCCGGGCCGTTGCTTCACAACGTTCAAATCCGCTCCCGGCGGATTTGTCC
TACTCAGGAGAGCGTTCACCGACAAACAACAGATAAAACGAAAGGCCCAGTCTTCCGACTGAGCCTTTCG
TTTTATTTGATGCCTGGCAGTTCCCTACTCTCGCGTTAACGCTAGCATGGATGTTTTCCCAGTCACGACG
TTGTAAAACGACGGCCAGTCTTAAGCTCGGGCCC
Features (pLannotate 1.2.2; 14 found; start..end, strand, type, name):
      1..100     +  protein_bind   attL1: mutant version of attL; recombination site for the Gateway® LR reaction LR Clonase™
    112..132     +  RBS            RBS: efficient ribosome binding site from bacteriophage T7 gene 10 (Olins and Rangwala, 1989)
    147..167     +  promoter       chicken β-actin promoter (fragment): contains a 21-bp deletion relative to the standard chicken β-actin promoter
    277..301     +  CDS            9xHis (fragment): 9xHis affinity tag
    666..683     -  CDS            CLIP-tag™ (fragment): human O6-alkylguanine-DNA-alkyltransferase variant that forms covalent bonds with benzylcytosine derivatives fast-reacting variant, optimized for mammalian expression
    706..1269    +  CDS            SCRM2 (fragment): SCRM2_ARATH - Also known as BHLH33, EN44. Experimental evidence at protein level: Swiss-Prot protein existence level 1. Mediates stomatal differentiation in the epidermis probably by controlling successive roles of SPCH, MUTE, and FAMA (PubMed:18641265). Functions as a dimer with SPCH during stomatal initiation (PubMed:18641265, PubMed:28507175). From Arabidopsis thaliana (Mouse-ear cress).
   1301..1400    -  protein_bind   attL2: mutant version of attL; recombination site for the Gateway® LR reaction LR Clonase™
   1418..1436    -  promoter       T7 promoter: promoter for bacteriophage T7 RNA polymerase
   1570..2379    +  CDS            KanR: aminoglycoside phosphotransferase; aph(3')-Ia; confers resistance to kanamycin in bacteria or G418 (Geneticin®) in eukaryotes
   2526..3114    +  rep_origin     ori: high-copy-number ColE1/pMB1/pBR322/pUC origin of replication
   3297..3389    +  CDS            lacI (fragment): lac repressor; lacI; The lac repressor binds to the lac operator to inhibit transcription in E. coli. This inhibition can be relieved by adding lactose or isopropyl-β-D-thiogalactopyranoside (IPTG).
   3444..3471    -  terminator     rrnB T2 terminator: transcription terminator T2 from the E. coli rrnB gene
   3603..3646    +  terminator     rrnB T1 terminator: Escherichia coli rrnB; transcription terminator T1 from the E. coli rrnB gene
   3693..3729    -  CDS            lacZα (fragment): LacZα fragment of β-galactosidase; lacZ fragment
