[The description below was written by a language model from this plasmid's Addgene catalogue record and pLannotate feature annotations shown in this document.]
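Description:
pUT1858-HQ858878 is a Gateway entry clone built on the Invitrogen pENTR/SD backbone (2,601 bp without insert; 3,744 nt in the full depositor sequence) and carries the coding sequence of a rice (Oryza sativa) basic helix-loop-helix transcription factor, the product of locus Os01g0928000 / LOC_Os01g70310. The plasmid is maintained in E. coli under kanamycin selection through an aph(3')-Ia KanR gene and replicates from a ColE1/pUC-type origin. The annotation calls this origin high-copy, whereas the catalogue entry lists the plasmid as low copy. rrnB T1 and T2 terminators lie upstream of the cloning region, where they limit read-through transcription into the insert.

The 1,143 bp insert was PCR-amplified from full-length rice cDNA library clones and sits between attL1 and attL2, so an LR Clonase reaction can move it into any attR-containing destination vector. The stop codon was deliberately omitted, which allows in-frame C-terminal fusions to tags or reporters supplied by the destination vector. Just downstream of attL1, the "SD" backbone provides a bacteriophage T7 gene 10 ribosome binding site, which supports translation in bacteria after transfer to a suitable prokaryotic expression vector. A T7 promoter lies beyond attL2 in reverse orientation.

Within the insert, the annotation software reports similarity to Arabidopsis SCRM2 (bHLH33), a regulator of stomatal differentiation, consistent with the bHLH identity of the rice gene. The short hits to the chicken β-actin promoter, 9xHis and CLIP-tag are fragments of about 20 bp inside the coding region and are most likely spurious matches rather than real elements. The clone belongs to a collection of grass transcription factor ORFs associated with a comparative regulatory genomics resource.
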