Addgene plasmid #27960: pUT1858-HQ858878
Depositing lab: John Gray & Erich Grotewold. Depositing organization: University of Toledo. Publication: GRASSIUS: a platform for comparative regulatory genomics across the grasses. Yilmaz A, Nishiyama MY Jr, Fuentes BG, Souza GM, Janies D, Gray J, Grotewold E. Plant Physiol. 2009 Jan;149(1):171-80. doi: 10.1104/pp.108.128579. Epub 2008 Nov 5. PubMed 18987217.
Backbone
  Vector backbone: pENTR/SD
  Backbone manufacturer: Invitrogen
  Backbone size w/o insert (bp): 2601
  Vector type: Entry vector
Growth in bacteria
  Bacterial resistance: Kanamycin, 50 μg/mL
  Growth temperature: 37°C
  Growth strain: DH5alpha
  Growth instructions: E. coli Top10 (Invitrogen)
  Copy number: Low Copy
Gene/Insert
  Gene/Insert name: bHLH transcription factor encoded by Os01g0928000 LOC_Os01g70310
  Species: Oryza sativa (rice)
  Insert size (bp): 1143
  GenBank ID: HQ858878
  Cloning method: Restriction Enzyme
  Sequencing primers: 5′ M13 For; 3′ M13 Rev
Terms and licenses: Academic/Nonprofit Terms; Industry Terms: Not Available to Industry
Depositor comments: This CDS was amplified using PCR from a full length cDNA template from the OSIIEa, OSIIEb, and OSJNEa thru OSJNEf full length cDNA libraries generated by the Guoliang Wang lab at Ohio State University. The PCR product omitted the stop codon. The PCR product was cloned into a Gateway pENTR/SD entry vector. Further information on this gene may be obtained at www.grassius.org using the Genbank number. (The second half of the plasmid name is the Genbank Number for the sequence of the insert)
How to cite: pUT1858-HQ858878 was a gift from John Gray & Erich Grotewold (Addgene plasmid # 27960 ; http://n2t.net/addgene:27960 ; RRID:Addgene_27960)
