>Addgene plasmid #27960 | pUT1858-HQ858878 | addgene partial sequence | sequence record 34251 | 27960 with M13pUC-fwd
ATGATTTTATTTTGACTGATAGTGACCTGTTCGTTGCAACAAATTGATGAGCAATGCTTTTTTATAATGC
CAACTTTGTACAAAAAAGCAGGCTCCGCGGCCGCCTTGTTTAACTTTAAGAAGGAGTCCTTCACCATGGA
CGAGGCGGAGGCGGCGGCGGCGGCGGCGAAGATGGACGAGCTGGCGGGAGGAGGAGGAGGAGGCGGCGGC
GACTGGTCGTACCTCGCGGCGGACGCGCTGGCGGCGGCGTCGTTCACGGCGTTCCCGTTCCACCACCACC
ACCACCACCACCACCGCGACGTGCTCTCGGCGTCGACCCCGTCGTCGCTGCTCCTCAACATGGACGCGGC
CACCGCCGCGGCCATGTTCGACTTCCAGGCGGCCTTCCCGTCGTCCTCCGTCCCGCCGCCGCCGCCCACG
ACGACGGCGGCGCTCCCGCCGTTCCACGACTTCGCCTCCTCCAACCCGTTCGACGACGCGCCGCCCCCGT
TCCTCGCGCCGCCGGGGCAGAAGCTCGGGTTCCTGGGGCCCCCCGGCGGCGCGTTCGGCGGCGGGATGGG
GTGGGACGACGACGACGAGATCGAGCAGAGCGTGGACGCCTCGTCCATGGGTGTCTCGGCCTCGCTGGAG
AATGCCGCGCCCGTGGCGGCCGGAGGAGGCGGCGGCGGTGGCGGCGGCGGTGGGAGGGGCAAGAAGAA
